>Addgene plasmid #215644 | pGAL4-DBD-PDX1_AroPERFECT | addgene full sequence | sequence record 429187 | Addgene NGS Result
GACATTGATTATTGACTAGTTATTAATAGTAATCAATTACGGGGTCATTAGTTCATAGCCCATATATGGA
GTTCCGCGTTACATAACTTACGGTAAATGGCCCGCCTGGCTGACCGCCCAACGACCCCCGCCCATTGACG
TCAATAATGACGTATGTTCCCATAGTAACGCCAATAGGGACTTTCCATTGACGTCAATGGGTGGAGTATT
TACGGTAAACTGCCCACTTGGCAGTACATCAAGTGTATCATATGCCAAGTACGCCCCCTATTGACGTCAA
TGACGGTAAATGGCCCGCCTGGCATTATGCCCAGTACATGACCTTATGGGACTTTCCTACTTGGCAGTAC
ATCTACGTATTAGTCATCGCTATTACCATGGTGATGCGGTTTTGGCAGTACATCAATGGGCGTGGATAGC
GGTTTGACTCACGGGGATTTCCAAGTCTCCACCCCATTGACGTCAATGGGAGTTTGTTTTGGCACCAAAA
TCAACGGGACTTTCCAAAATGTCGTAACAACTCCGCCCCATTGACGCAAATGGGCGGTAGGCGTGTACGG
TGGGAGGTCTATATAAGCAGAGCTCTCTGGCTAACTAGAGAACCCACTGCTTACTGGCTTATCGAAATTA
ATACGACTCACTATAGGGAGACCCAAGCTTGGTACCGAGCTCGGATCCACTAGTAACGGCCGCCAGTGTG
CTGGAATTCATGAAGCTACTGTCTTCTATCGAACAAGCATGCGATATTTGCCGACTTAAAAAGCTCAAGT
GCTCCAAAGAAAAACCGAAGTGCGCCAAGTGTCTGAAGAACAACTGGGAGTGTCGCTACTCTCCCAAAAC
CAAAAGGTCTCCGCTGACTAGGGCACATCTGACAGAAGTGGAATCAAGGCTAGAAAGACTGGAACAGCTA
TTTCTACTGATTTTTCCTCGAGAAGACCTTGACATGATTTTGAAAATGGATTCTTTACAGGATATAAAAG
CATTGTTAACAGGATTATTTGTACAAGATAATGTGAATAAAGATGCCGTCACAGATAGATTGGCTTCAGT
GGAGACTGATATGCCTCTAACATTGAGACAGCATAGAATAAGTGCGACATCATCATCGGAAGAGAGTAGT
AACAAAGGTCAAAGACAGTTGACTGTATCGGCGATAATGAACTACGGCGAGGAGCAGGCCGCTACCCAAT
TGAAAGATCCGTGTTATGCCCAACGGGGACCCGCACCTGAATCCGCATCCCCACCATATGCATGTCTCAT
GGGTAGGCAACCACCGCCCCCACCGCCCTTTCATCCCCCTGGAGCGTTGGGAGCCCTCGAACAAGGGTCC
TTTCCGCCAGATATTTCACCCGAAGTCCCACCTCTTGCTGATTATGATCCTGCTGTTGCCCATCTGCATC
ATCATCTGCCCGCCTTTCAACTGGCACTGCCTCATCCACCAGCAGGACCACCTGAATATGGCGCGGAACC
AGGTGTATTGGAAGAACCAAATCGCGTCTTCCAGCTGCCTTTCGTCTAGAGGGCCCTATTCTATAGTGTC
ACCTAAATGCTAGAGCTCGCTGATCAGCCTCGACTGTGCCTTCTAGTTGCCAGCCATCTGTTGTTTGCCC
CTCCCCCGTGCCTTCCTTGACCCTGGAAGGTGCCACTCCCACTGTCCTTTCCTAATAAAATGAGGAAATT
GCATCGCATTGTCTGAGTAGGTGTCATTCTATTCTGGGGGGTGGGGTGGGGCAGGACAGCAAGGGGGAGG
ATTGGGAAGACAATAGCAGGCATGCTGGGGATGCGGTGGGCTCTATGGCTTCTGAGGCGGAAAGAACCAG
CTGGGGCTCTAGGGGGTATCCCC
[124 nt withheld, positions 1844-1967]
C
[91 nt withheld, positions 1969-2059]
A
[49 nt withheld, positions 2061-2109]
CCTTTGACGTTGGAGTCCACGTTCTTT
[37 nt withheld, positions 2137-2173]
ACCCTATCTCGGTCTATTCTTTTGATTTATAAGGGATTTTGCCGATTTCGGCCTATTGGTTAAAAAATGA
GCTGATTTAACAAAAATTTAACGCGAATTAATTCTGTGGAATGTGTGTCAGTTAGGGTGTGGAAAGTCCC
CAGGCTCCCCAGCAGGCAGAAGTATGCAAAGCATGCATCTCAATTAGTCAGCAACCAGGTGTGGAAAGTC
CCCAGGCTCCCCAGCAGGCAGAAGTATGCAAAGCATGCATCTCAATTAGTCAGCAACCATAGTCCCGCCC
CTAACTCCGCCCATCCCGCCCCTAACTCCGCCCAGTTCCGCCCATTCTCCGCCCCATGGCTGACTAATTT
TTTTTATTTATGCAGAGGCCGAGGCCGCCTCTGCCTCTGAGCTATTCCAGAAGTAGTGAGGAGGCTTTTT
TGGAGGCCTAGGCTTTTGCAAAAAGCTCCCGGGAGCTTGTATATCCATTTTCGGATCTGATCAAGAGACA
GGATGAGGATCGTTTCGCATGATTGAACAAGATGGATTGCACGCAGGTTCTCCGGCCGCTTGGGTGGAGA
GGCTATTCGGCTATGACTGGGCACAACAGACAATCGGCTGCTCTGATGCCGCCGTGTTCCGGCTGTCAGC
GCAGGGGCGCCCGGTTCTTTTTGTCAAGACCGACCTGTCCGGTGCCCTGAATGAACTGCAGGACGAGGCA
GCGCGGCTATCGTGGCTGGCCACGACGGGCGTTCCTTGCGCAGCTGTGCTCGACGTTGTCACTGAAGCGG
GAAGGGACTGGCTGCTATTGGGCGAAGTGCCGGGGCAGGATCTCCTGTCATCTCACCTTGCTCCTGCCGA
GAAAGTATCCATCATGGCTGATGCAATGCGGCGGCTGCATACGCTTGATCCGGCTACCTGCCCATTCGAC
CACCAAGCGAAACATCGCATCGAGCGAGCACGTACTCGGATGGAAGCCGGTCTTGTCGATCAGGATGATC
TGGACGAAGAGCATCAGGGGCTCGCGCCAGCCGAACTGTTCGCCAGGCTCAAGGCGCGCATGCCCGACGG
CGAGGATCTCGTCGTGACCCATGGCGATGCCTGCTTGCCGAATATCATGGTGGAAAATGGCCGCTTTTCT
GGATTCATCGACTGTGGCCGGCTGGGTGTGGCGGACCGCTATCAGGACATAGCGTTGGCTACCCGTGATA
TTGCTGAAGAGCTTGGCGGCGAATGGGCTGACCGCTTCCTCGTGCTTTACGGTATCGCCGCTCCCGATTC
GCAGCGCATCGCCTTCTATCGCCTTCTTGACGAGTTCTTCTGAGCGGGACTCTGGGGTTCGAAATGACCG
ACCAAGCGACGCCCAACCTGCCATCACGAGATTTCGATTCCACCGCCGCCTTCTATGAAAGGTTGGGCTT
CGGAATCGTTTTCCGGGACGCCGGCTGGATGATCCTCCAGCGCGGGGATCTCATGCTGGAGTTCTTCGCC
CACCCCAACTTGTTTATTGCAGCTTATAATGGTTACAAATAAAGCAATAGCATCACAAATTTCACAAATA
AAGCATTTTTTTCACTGCATTCTAGTTGTGGTTTGTCCAAACTCATCAATGTATCTTATCATGTCTGTAT
ACCGTCGACCTCTAGCTAGAGCTTGGCGTAATCATGGTCATAGCTGTTTCCTGTGTGAAATTGTTATCCG
CTCACAATTCCACACAACATACGAGCCGGAAGCATAAAGTGTAAAGCCTGGGGTGCCTAATGAGTGAGCT
AACTCACATTAATTGCGTTGCGCTCACTGCCCGCTTTCCAGTCGGGAAACCTGTCGTGCCAGCTGCATTA
ATGAATCGGCCAACGCGCGGGGAGAGGCGGTTTGCGTATTGGGCGCTCTTCCGCTTCCTCGCTCACTGAC
TCGCTGCGCTCGGTCGTTCGGCTGCGGCGAGCGGTATCAGCTCACTCAAAGGCGGTAATACGGTTATCCA
CAGAATCAGGGGATAACGCAGGAAAGAACATGTGAGCAAAAGGCCAGCAAAAGGCCAGGAACCGTAAAAA
GGCCGCGTTGCTGGCGTTTTTCCATAGGCTCCGCCCCCCTGACGAGCATCACAAAAATCGACGCTCAAGT
CAGAGGTGGCGAAACCCGACAGGACTATAAAGATACCAGGCGTTTCCCCCTGGAAGCTCCCTCGTGCGCT
CTCCTGTTCCGACCCTGCCGCTTACCGGATACCTGTCCGCCTTTCTCCCTTCGGGAAGCGTGGCGCTTTC
TCATAGCTCACGCTGTAGGTATCTCAGTTCGGTGTAGGTCGTTCGCTCCAAGCTGGGCTGTGTGCACGAA
CCCCCCGTTCAGCCCGACCGCTGCGCCTTATCCGGTAACTATCGTCTTGAGTCCAACCCGGTAAGACACG
ACTTATCGCCACTGGCAGCAGCCACTGGTAACAGGATTAGCAGAGCGAGGTATGTAGGCGGTGCTACAGA
GTTCTTGAAGTGGTGGCCTAACTACGGCTACACTAGAAGAACAGTATTTGGTATCTGCGCTCTGCTGAAG
CCAGTTACCTTCGGAAAAAGAGTTGGTAGCTCTTGATCCGGCAAACAAACCACCGCTGGTAGCGGTGGTT
TTTTTGTTTGCAAGCAGCAGATTACGCGCAGAAAAAAAGGATCTCAAGAAGATCCTTTGATCTTTTCTAC
GGGGTCTGACGCTCAGTGGAACGAAAACTCACGTTAAGGGATTTTGGTCATGAGATTATCAAAAAGGATC
TTCACCTAGATCCTTTTAAATTAAAAATGAAGTTTTAAATCAATCTAAAGTATATATGAGTAAACTTGGT
CTGACAGTTACCAATGCTTAATCAGTGAGGCACCTATCTCAGCGATCTGTCTATTTCGTTCATCCATAGT
TGCCTGACTTCCCGTCGTGTAGATAACTACGATACGGGAGGGCTTACCATCTGGCCCCAGTGCTGCAATG
ATACCGCGAGACCCACGCTCACCGGCTCCAGATTTATCAGCAATAAACCAGCCAGCCGGAAGGGCCGAGC
GCAGAAGTGGTCCTGCAACTTTATCCGCCTCCATCCAGTCTATTAATTGTTGCCGGGAAGCTAGAGTAAG
TAGTTCGCCAGTTAATAGTTTGCGCAACGTTGTTGCCATTGCTACAGGCATCGTGGTGTCACGCTCGTCG
TTTGGTATGGCTTCATTCAGCTCCGGTTCCCAACGATCAAGGCGAGTTACATGATCCCCCATGTTGTGCA
AAAAAGCGGTTAGCTCCTTCGGTCCTCCGATCGTTGTCAGAAGTAAGTTGGCCGCAGTGTTATCACTCAT
GGTTATGGCAGCACTGCATAATTCTCTTACTGTCATGCCATCCGTAAGATGCTTTTCTGTGACTGGTGAG
TACTCAACCAAGTCATTCTGAGAATAGTGTATGCGGCGACCGAGTTGCTCTTGCCCGGCGTCAATACGGG
ATAATACCGCGCCACATAGCAGAACTTTAAAAGTGCTCATCATTGGAAAACGTTCTTCGGGGCGAAAACT
CTCAAGGATCTTACCGCTGTTGAGATCCAGTTCGATGTAACCCACTCGTGCACCCAACTGATCTTCAGCA
TCTTTTACTTTCACCAGCGTTTCTGGGTGAGCAAAAACAGGAAGGCAAAATGCCGCAAAAAAGGGAATAA
GGGCGACACGGAAATGTTGAATACTCATACTCTTCCTTTTTCAATATTATTGAAGCATTTATCAGGGTTA
TTGTCTCATGAGCGGATACATATTTGAATGTATTTAGAAAAATAAACAAATAGGGGTTCCGCGCACATTT
CCCCGAAAAGTGCCACCTGACGTCGACGGATCGGGAGATCTCCCGATCCCCTATGGTGCACTCTCAGTAC
AATCTGCTCTGATGCCGCATAGTTAAGCCAGTATCTGCTCCCTGCTTGTGTGTTGGAGGTCGCTGAGTAG
TGCGCGAGCAAAATTTAAGCTACAACAAGGCAAGGCTTGACCGACAATTGCATGAAGAATCTGCTTAGGG
TTAGGCGTTTTGCGCTGCTTCGCGATGTACGGGCCAGATATACGCGTT
Features (pLannotate 1.2.2; 22 found; start..end, strand, type, name):
      1..380     +  enhancer       CMV enhancer: human cytomegalovirus immediate early enhancer
    381..584     +  promoter       CMV promoter: human cytomegalovirus (CMV) immediate early promoter
    580..613     +  LTR            5' LTR (truncated) (fragment): truncated 5' long terminal repeat (LTR) from HIV-1
    629..647     +  promoter       T7 promoter: promoter for bacteriophage T7 RNA polymerase
    710..1150    +  CDS            GAL4 DNA binding domain: DNA binding domain of the GAL4 transcriptional activator; Saccharomyces cerevisiae GAL4 (truncated)
   1157..1513    +  CDS            PDX1 (fragment): PDX1_HUMAN - Also known as IPF1, STF1. Experimental evidence at protein level: Swiss-Prot protein existence level 1. Activates insulin, somatostatin, glucokinase, islet amyloid polypeptide and glucose transporter type 2 gene transcription. Particularly involved in glucose-dependent regulation of insulin gene transcription. As part of a PDX1:PBX1b:MEIS2b complex in pancreatic acinar cells is involved in the transcriptional activation of the ELA1 enhancer; the complex binds to the enhancer B element and cooperates with the transcription factor 1 complex (PTF1) bound to the enhancer A element. Bi
   1530..1548    -  promoter       SP6 promoter: promoter for bacteriophage SP6 RNA polymerase
   1574..1798    +  polyA_signal   bGH poly(A) signal: bovine growth hormone polyadenylation signal
   1802..1823    +  promoter       SV40 promoter (fragment): SV40 enhancer and early promoter
   1844..2272    +  rep_origin     f1 ori (sequence partly withheld): f1 bacteriophage origin of replication; arrow indicates direction of (+) strand synthesis
   2286..2615    +  promoter       SV40 promoter: SV40 enhancer and early promoter
   2682..3473    +  CDS            neo: KKA2_KLEPN - Also known as kan, nptII. Experimental evidence at protein level: Swiss-Prot protein existence level 1. Resistance to kanamycin, neomycin, paromomycin, ribostamycin, butirosin and gentamicin B. From Klebsiella pneumoniae.
   3497..3655    +  CDS            ble (fragment): BLE_KLEPN - Experimental evidence at protein level: Swiss-Prot protein existence level 1. Binding protein with a strong affinity to the bleomycin family of antibiotics. Binds to CL990; an antimitotic-antibiotic compound. From Klebsiella pneumoniae.
   3650..3771    +  polyA_signal   SV40 poly(A) signal: SV40 polyadenylation signal
   3844..3860    -  protein_bind   lac operator: The lac repressor binds to the lac operator to inhibit transcription in E. coli. This inhibition can be relieved by adding lactose or isopropyl-β-D-thiogalactopyranoside (IPTG). lac repressor encoded by lacI
   3868..3898    -  promoter       lac promoter: promoter for the E. coli lac operon
   3913..3934    -  protein_bind   CAP binding site: CAP binding activates transcription in the presence of cAMP. E. coli catabolite activator protein
   3947..4039    -  CDS            lacI (fragment): lac repressor; lacI; The lac repressor binds to the lac operator to inhibit transcription in E. coli. This inhibition can be relieved by adding lactose or isopropyl-β-D-thiogalactopyranoside (IPTG).
   4222..4810    -  rep_origin     ori: high-copy-number ColE1/pMB1/pBR322/pUC origin of replication
   4981..5841    -  CDS            AmpR: β-lactamase; bla; confers resistance to ampicillin, carbenicillin, and related antibiotics
   5842..5946    -  promoter       AmpR promoter: bla
   6005..6057    -  misc_feature   bom (fragment): basis of mobility region from pBR322
