[The description below was written by a language model from this plasmid's Addgene catalogue record and pLannotate feature annotations shown in this document.]
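Description:
pGAL4-DBD-PDX1_AroPERFECT is a 6.2 kb mammalian expression plasmid built on the pGAL4-DBD-MCS backbone. It is designed to overexpress a fusion of the yeast GAL4 DNA-binding domain with a variant segment of the human transcription factor PDX1. In E. coli it is propagated as a high-copy plasmid through a ColE1/pUC-type origin and selected with ampicillin via the β-lactamase gene. An f1 origin is also present. For mammalian cells the backbone carries a neomycin phosphotransferase gene driven by the SV40 enhancer/early promoter and terminated by an SV40 poly(A) signal, which would allow G418 selection of transfected cells. Short annotated fragments (a truncated HIV-1 LTR piece, ble, lacI, bom, and a lac promoter/operator region) appear to be backbone remnants rather than functional modules.

The expression cassette uses the CMV immediate-early enhancer and promoter to drive the GAL4 DNA-binding domain, followed almost immediately by a PDX1-derived fragment of about 360 nt, and ends with the bovine growth hormone poly(A) signal. T7 and SP6 promoters flank the coding region. Only part of PDX1 is annotated, so the insert is a portion of the protein rather than the full-length factor. The record does not define the "AroPERFECT" changes, although the name suggests an engineered variant involving aromatic residues. The insert was introduced by Gibson cloning. Fusions of this type are generally used to tether a candidate activation region to GAL4 UAS sites on a co-transfected reporter, so that its transactivation strength can be measured independently of its native DNA binding. That use fits the associated study of activity and specificity in human transcription factors, but the record itself states only overexpression as the purpose.
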