Addgene plasmid #215644: pGAL4-DBD-PDX1_AroPERFECT
Purpose: For overexpression of Gal4-DBD PDX1 AroPERFECT
Depositing lab: Denes Hnisz. Depositing organization: Max Planck Institute for Molecular Genetics. Publication: An activity-specificity trade-off encoded in human transcription factors. Naderi J, Magalhaes AP, Kibar G, Stik G, Zhang Y, Mackowiak SD, Wieler HM, Rossi F, Buschow R, Christou-Kent M, Alcoverro-Bertran M, Graf T, Vingron M, Hnisz D. Nat Cell Biol. 2024 Aug;26(8):1309-1321. doi: 10.1038/s41556-024-01411-0. Epub 2024 Jul 5. PubMed 38969762.
Backbone
  Vector backbone: pGAL4-DBD-MCS
  Vector type: Mammalian Expression
Growth in bacteria
  Bacterial resistance: Ampicillin, 100 μg/mL
  Growth temperature: 37°C
  Growth strain: DH5alpha
  Copy number: High Copy
Gene/Insert
  Gene/Insert name: PDX1 AroPERFECT
  Species: H. sapiens (human)
  Entrez Gene: PDX1 (a.k.a. GSF, IDX-1, IPF1, IUF1, MODY4, PAGEN1, PDX-1, STF-1)
  Cloning method: Gibson Cloning
Terms and licenses: Academic/Nonprofit Terms; Industry Terms: Not Available to Industry
How to cite: pGAL4-DBD-PDX1_AroPERFECT was a gift from Denes Hnisz (Addgene plasmid # 215644 ; http://n2t.net/addgene:215644 ; RRID:Addgene_215644)
